>Addgene plasmid #208266 | pLRD14 | addgene full sequence | sequence record 413680 | Addgene NGS Result
CACATTTCCCCGAAAAGTGCCACCTGACGTCTAAGAAACCATTATTATCATGACATTAACCTATAAAAAT
AGGCGTATCACGAGGCAGAATTTCAGATAAAAAAAATCCTTAGCTTTCGCTAAGGATGATTTCTGGAATT
CGCGGCCGCTTCTAGAGCGCGAAGACTTAATCAAATCTAATACGACTCACTATAGGGGAATTGTGAGCGG
ATAACAATTCCCCTCTACGTTTTCAAGGTGGTAGACTGTCGCCGGATGTGTATCCGACCTGACGATGGCC
CAAAAGGGCCGAAACAGTCCTCTACAAATAATTTTGTTTAAGAGAATACCCCGCTAAGAAGGTAATTATG
TCCATGCAAAGTTTAGATAAGAATTTTCGACATTTATCTCGTAAAGAAAAGTTACAACAATTGGTTGATA
AGCAATGGTTATCAGAAGAACAATTCGACATTTTACTGAATCATCCATTAATCGATGAAGAAGTAGCCAA
TAGTTTAATTGAAAATGTCATCGCGCAAGGTGCATTACCCGTTGGATTATTACCGAATATCATTGTGGAC
GATAAGGCATATGTTGTACCTATGATGGTGGAAGAGCCTTCAGTTGTCGCTGCAGCTAGTTATGGTGCAA
AGCTAGTGAATCAGACTGGCGGATTTAAAACGGTATCTTCTGAACGTATTATGATAGGTCAAATCGTCTT
TGATGGCGTTGACGATACTGAAAAATTATCAGCAGACATTAAAGCTTTAGAAAAGCAAATTCATAAAATT
GCGGATGAGGCATATCCTTCTATTAAAGCGCGTGGTGGTGGTTACCAACGTATAGCGATTGATACATTTC
CTGAGCAACAGTTACTATCTTTAAAAGTATTTGTTGATACGAAAGATGCTATGGGCGCTAATATGCTTAA
TACGATTTTAGAGGCCATAACTGCATTTTTAAAAAATGAATTTCCGCAAAGCGACATTTTAATGAGTATT
TTATCCAATCATGCAACAGCGTCCGTTGTTAAAGTTCAAGGCGAAATTGATGTTAAAGATTTAGCAAGGG
GCGAGAGAACTGGAGAAGAGGTTGCCAAACGAATGGAACGTGCTTCTGTATTGGCCCAAGTAGATATTCA
TCGTGCAGCAACACATAATAAAGGTGTTATGAATGGCATACATGCTGTTGTTTTAGCAACAGGAAATGAT
ACGCGTGGTGCAGAAGCAAGTGCGCATGCATACGCGAGTCGTGACGGACAGTATCGTGGTATTGCTACAT
GGCGTTACGATCAAGATCGTCAACGATTGATTGGTACAATTGAAGTGCCTATGACATTGGCAATCGTTGG
CGGTGGTACAAAAGTATTACCAATTGCTAAAGCTTCATTAGAGCTACTAAATGTAGAGTCAGCACAAGAA
TTAGGTCATGTAGTTGCTGCCGTTGGTTTAGCGCAAAACTTTGCAGCATGTCGCGCGCTTGTGTCAGAAG
GTATTCAACAAGGTCATATGAGTTTACAATATAAATCATTAGCTATCGTTGTAGGGGCAAAAGGTGATGA
AATTGCTAAAGTAGCTGAAGCTTTGAAAAAAGAACCCCGTGCAAATACACAAGCAGCGGAACATATTTTA
CAAGAAATTAGACAACAATAATAACGGATGTAAACAGAGAAACGTCTAACTAAAAAGGCCTCCCAAATCG
GGGGGCCTTTTTTATTGATAACAAAAGCCTAATACACCTGTTCGTGACGACTACGGATGCGGGCAAGGTG
CTAATACGACTCACTATAGGGGAATTGTGAGCGGATAACAATTCCCCTCTAAACGCCAGCCACTAAAGCG
GTCAACGCATGTGCTTTGCGTTCTGATGAGACAGTGATGTCGAAACCGCCTCTACAAATAATTTTGTTTA
AGAACCTAATTTTATAAGGAACACCTAATGCTGATTTCAAAAAGCCCGCCTTACCCTGCGTCCGAAGAAA
CACGGGAATGGGAGGCCGAGGGCCAGCATGAACATACCGATGAATTGCGTGAAACAACCACGACGATGAT
TGATGGCATCAGAACAGCCCTGCGCAGTATCGGGGAAGGGGAAATCTCGATTAGCGCCTACGATACGTCA
CTGGTAGCGCTCCTGAAACGCCTGGATGGTGGGGATGGGCCGCAGTTCCCGTCAACGATCGATTGGATCG
TACAGAATCAGTTGCCCGATGGTAGCTGGGGCGATGCGAGCTTCTTTATGATGGGAGATCGCATCATGTC
CACCCTGGCGTGCGTAGTTGCTCTCAAATCTTGGAACATTCATACCGACAAATGTGAACGTGGTCTGCTG
TTCATTCAGGAGAATATGTGGCGGTTGGCTCACGAAGAAGAAGATTGGATGCTTGTGGGGTTCGAAATCG
CGCTCCCATCGCTGCTGGACATGGCCAAGGATTTGGATCTCGATATTCCATACGATGAGCCTGCTCTGAA
GGCTATTTACGCGGAACGCGAGCGTAAATTGGCGAAAATCCCACGTGACGTGTTACACGCTATGCCTACC
ACGCTGCTGCACTCCCTGGAAGGCATGGTGGATCTGGATTGGGAAAAACTTCTGAAACTGCGCTGTTTGG
ACGGAAGTTTCCACTGCAGCCCTGCATCGACCGCCACCGCGTTTCAACAAACCGGCGACCAGAAATGCTT
CGAGTACCTGGATGGTATTGTCAAGAAATTCAATGGCGGCGTTCCGTGCATCTATCCGCTTGATGTCTAT
GAACGCCTGTGGGCCGTTGACCGCCTCACCCGTCTGGGTATTTCGCGTCATTTTACATCCGAAATCGAGG
ATTGCCTGGACTACATTTTCCGCAACTGGACGCCCGACGGCCTGGCTCATACCAAAAACTGCCCGGTAAA
AGATATAGATGATACCGCTATGGGATTTCGACTTTTACGCCTGTATGGATACCAGGTAGATCCCTGCGTG
CTGAAGAAATTCGAAAAAGATGGCAAATTTTTCTGCCTTCATGGCGAAAGCAACCCGTCATCTGTAACAC
CGATGTATAACACGTACCGCGCAAGCCAACTGAAATTTCCGGGTGATGACGGGGTGTTAGGTCGTGCAGA
GGTCTTTTGTCGCAGCTTTCTCCAGGATCGCCGAGGCTCCAATCGTATGAAAGATAAATGGGCTATCGCG
AAAGACATTCCCGGCGAGGTTGAATATGCCATGGATTATCCTTGGAAGGCGTCCTTACCGCGTATAGAAA
CCCGCTTGTATCTGGATCAGTATGGTGGTAGCGGCGATGTCTGGATTGGCAAAGTTCTGCACCGTATGAC
GCTGTTTTGCAATGATCTGTATTTGAAAGCGGCGAAGGCGGACTTCTCGAATTTTCAGAAAGAATGCCGC
GTAGAGCTTAATGGCCTGCGTCGTTGGTATCTGCGTTCCAATCTCGAGCGTTTTGGCGGCACGGACCCGC
AAACGACCCTGATGACCTCTTATTTTCTTGCGTCCGCCAACATATTCGAGCCGAACCGCGCCGCCGAACG
TCTTGGTTGGGCACGTGTAGCCCTGCTGGCCGATGCCGTTAGTTCGCACTTTCGGCGCATCGGTGGGCCG
AAAAATCTGACCAGTAACCTTGAGGAATTAATCTCCCTGGTTCCCTTTGATGATGCCTATTCCGGCTCCC
TGCGAGAAGCGTGGAAGCAGTGGTTGATGGCCTGGACGGCGAAAGAATCGTCCCAGGAAAGTATCGAGGG
GGATACCGCCATATTGTTGGTGCGAGCGATTGAGATCTTTGGGGGACGCCATGTGCTGACTGGTCAGCGT
CCGGACCTTTGGGAATATTCTCAGCTGGAACAATTAACCAGCAGCATTTGCCGCAAACTTTATAGACGGG
TGCTGGCACAAGAAAATGGCAAGAGCACTGAGAAAGTAGAAGAGATTGACCAGCAGTTAGATCTCGAGAT
GCAGGAGTTGACCCGCCGCGTGCTGCAGGGCTGCAGCGCTATTAACCGTCTTACACGTGAGACATTCCTT
CATGTGGTGAAGTCTTTCTGTTACGTTGCATATTGCAGCCCCGAAACCATCGACAACCACATTGACAAAG
TTATCTTCCAGGATGTCATCTAATAATTATGCCTTCCGCTAATCAACTCGGTACCAAATTCCAGAAAAGA
GACGCTTTCGAGCGTCTTTTTTCGTTTTGGTCCGTGGACAAGCACAGCATAGCCAAGTAATACGACTCAC
TATAGGGGAATTGTGAGCGGATAACAATTCCCCTCTAGGTCCGAAGATACTTAGGGTGTCTCAAGGTGCG
TACCTTGACTGATGAGTCCGAAAGGACGAAACACCCCTCTACAAATAATTTTGTTTAAGATTAGAATACC
AGAAAGAAGGTTTTTTTATGGCCGTTATGAGCTCGTGCCCTGGCTACGTGGAAGGGCGAATGGTGGGCGA
AAATACCTCTCAAATAAACATGGGGCGTGAAGCGCGGATTCGGAGACACTTGGAGAATCCGGAGTTCCTG
CCTTCTAGCTATGATATCGCTTGGGTTGCAATGGTCCCGCTCCCAGGCACGGATCATCTTCAGGCCCCAT
GCTTCCCCGAATGCGTCGAATGGATACTGCAAAACCAACATAGCAATGGCTCGTGGGGAGTTAATGAATT
CGACTCGTCTGCCAGCAAAGATATTCTGCTGAGTACCCTTGCATGTATTATTGCCCTTGAAAAATGGAAT
GTAGGTAGTGAACAAATTCGCCGCGGCCTGCACTTCATCGCGAAGAATTTTTCTATTGTGATCGACGATC
AGATCGCTGCGCCGATTGGCTTTAACCTGACCTTCCCGGCAATGGTAAACTTGGCAATTAAAATGGGCCT
TGAATTTCCTGCGTCGGAAATTAGCATCGACCAGATCCTGCATCTCCGTGACATGGAGCTCAAGCGCCTG
TCCGGAGAAGAATCTCTGGGTAAGGAGGCGTACTTTGCTTACATTGCTGAAGGCCTTGAAGAGAGCATGG
TCGACTGGTCAGAAGTCATGAAGTTCCAGGGTAAAAACGGCAGTCTGTTTAACTCGCCCGCCGCAACGGC
CGCAGCTCTGGTGCACAGATATGATGACAAAGCCCTGGGTTACCTCTATTCGGTGGTCAACAAATTTGGT
GGTGAGGTCCCGACGGTGTATCCCCTTAATATTTTTAGTCAACTGTCGATGGTGGATACGTTAGTGAATA
TCGGTATCAGCCGGCATTTTTCTTCAGACATCAAACGCATTCTCGATAAAACCTACATCCTGTGGTCCCA
ACGTGATGAGGAGGTTATGCTCGATCTTCCGACGTGCGCAATGGCGTTCCGTCTGCTCAGAATGAATGGC
TATGGCGTTAGTAGCGATGATCTCAGTCACGTCGCCGAAGCGTCCACGTTTCATAACTCAGTTGAGGGCT
ATCTGGATGACACCAAATCGCTGTTGGAACTGTATAAAGCATCCAAAGTGAGCTTATCCGAGAACGAGCC
GATTCTTGAGAAAATGGGTTGCTGGTCCGGCAGTCTCCTCAAAGAAAAACTGTGCAGCGACGATATTCGC
GGCACCCCGATTTTAGGAGAGGTAGAGTACGCCCTTAAATTTCCATTTTATGCTACCCTGGAACCATTAG
ACCACAAATGGAATATTGAGAATTTTGACGCCAGAGCCTATCAGAAGATTAAAACCAAAAACATGCCCTG
CCATGTGAATGAGGACCTGTTAGCGCTTGCGGCTGAGGATTTCAGTTTTTGCCAGTCTACGTACCAAAAT
GAAATTCAGCATCTGGAAAGCTGGGAAAAAGAGAACAAACTCGATCAACTCGAGTTCACTCGCAAAAATC
TCATAAACTCCTACTTATCGGCGGCGGCCACTATTTCCCCGTATGAACTGTCGGATGCGCGCATTGCATG
CGCCAAAAGCATTGCCTTAACCCTCGTCGCCGATGATTTCTTCGATGTTGGATCTTCAAAGGAGGAACAG
GAAAATCTGATCTCCCTGGTGGAAAAATGGGATCAGTATCACAAAGTTGAATTCTACTCTGAGAATGTGA
AAGCCGTGTTCTTTGCCCTGTATTCCACGGTGAACCAGTTGGGGGCCATGGCGTCTGCGGTGCAGAATCG
TGACGTTACCAAGTATAACGTTGAAAGCTGGCTTGACTATTTACGCAGCCTGGCAACCGACGCGGAGTGG
CAACGTAGCAAATACGTTCCAACAATGGAAGAATACATGAAAAATTCGATAGTGACCTTTGCCTTAGGCC
CGACCATCTTGATCGCGCTGTATTTCATGGGTCAGAATCTGTGGGAGGACATCGTGAAAAATGCGGAATA
TGACGAACTTTTTCGCCTCATGAACACATGTGGCCGTTTACAAAACGACATTCAGTCTTTCGAACGTGAA
TGTAAAGATGGTAAACTGAATTCGGTTTCCTTACTGGTACTTGATTCGAAGGATGTGATGTCTGTGGAAG
AGGCAAAGGAAGCTATCAACGAATCGATAAGCTCCTGCCGACGCGAGTTGTTGAGACTGGTGGTCCGCGA
GGACGGGGTCATTCCTAAGAGCTGTAAGGAAATGTTCTGGAACCTGTATAAAACCTCCCATGTGTTTTAC
AGTCAGGCCGATGGCTTCAGCAGTCCGAAAGAGATGATGGGCGCGATGAATGGTGTTATCTTCGAACCCC
TGAAAACCCGTGGTAACTGATAAGCCTCGTTGCTCTTCATAAATCATCCCTATGACCCCTTCAAAAAAAA
AAAACACCCTAACGGGTGTTTTTTTTTTTTTGGTCTGCCTCTCGCTGACGGTCACAATGCGCTTACGAAA
GTCTTCCTGTACTAGTAGCGGCCGCTGCAGTCCGGCAAAAAAGGGCAAGGTGTCACCACCCTGCCCTTTT
TCTTTAAAACCGAAAAGATTACTTCGCGTTATGCAGGCTTCCTCGCTCACTGACTCGCTGCGCTCGGTCG
TTCGGCTGCGGCGAGCGGTATCAGCTCACTCAAAGGCGGTAATGACAGTAAGACGGGTAAGCCTGTTGAT
GATACCGCTGCCTTACTGGGTGCATTAGCCAGTCTGAATGACCTGTCACGGGATAATCCGAAGTGGTCAG
ACTGGAAAATCAGAGGGCAGGAACTGCTGAACAGCAAAAAGTCAGATAGCACCACATAGCAGACCCGCCA
TAAAACGCCCTGAGAAGCCCGTGACGGGCTTTTCTTGTATTATGGGTAGTTTCCTTGCATGAATCCATAA
AAGGCGCCTGTAGTGCCATTTACCCCCATTCACTGCCAGAGCCGTGAGCGCAGCGAACTGAATGTCACGA
AAAAGACAGCGACTCAGGTGCCTGATGGTCGGAGACAAAAGGAATATTCAGCGATTTGCCCGAGCTTGCG
AGGGTGCTACTTAAGCCTTTAGGGTTTTAAGGTCTGTTTTGTAGAGGAGCAAACAGCGTTTGCGACATCC
TTTTGTAATACTGCGGAACTGACTAAAGTAGTGAGTTATACACAGGGCTGGGATCTATTCTTTTTATCTT
TTTTTATTCTTTCTTTATTCTATAAATTATAACCACTTGAATATAAACAAAAAAAACACACAAAGGTCTA
GCGGAATTTACAGAGGGTCTAGCAGAATTTACAAGTTTTCCAGCAAAGGTCTAGCAGAATTTACAGATAC
CCACAACTCAAAGGAAAAGGACTAGTAATTATCATTGACTAGCCCATCTCAATTGGTATAGTGATTAAAA
TCACCTAGACCAATTGAGATGTATGTCTGAATTAGTTGTTTTCAAAGCAAATGAACTAGCGATTAGTCGC
TATGACTTAACGGAGCATGAAACCAAGCTAATTTTATGCTGTGTGGCACTACTCAACCCCACGATTGAAA
ACCCTACAAGGAAAGAACGGACGGTATCGTTCACTTATAACCAATACGCTCAGATGATGAACATCAGTAG
GGAAAATGCTTATGGTGTATTAGCTAAAGCAACCAGAGAGCTGATGACGAGAACTGTGGAAATCAGGAAT
CCTTTGGTTAAAGGCTTTTGGATTTTCCAGTGGACAAACTATGCCAAGTTCTCAAGCGAAAAATTAGAAT
TAGTTTTTAGTGAAGAGATATTGCCTTATCTTTTCCAGTTAAAAAAATTCATAAAATATAATCTGGAACA
TGTTAAGTCTTTTGAAAACAAATACTCTATGAGGATTTATGAGTGGTTATTAAAAGAACTAACACAAAAG
AAAACTCACAAGGCAAATATAGAGATTAGCCTTGATGAATTTAAGTTCATGTTAATGCTTGAAAATAACT
ACCATGAGTTTAAAAGGCTTAACCAATGGGTTTTGAAACCAATAAGTAAAGATTTAAACACTTACAGCAA
TATGAAATTGGTGGTTGATAAGCGAGGCCGCCCGACTGATACGTTGATTTTCCAAGTTGAACTAGATAGA
CAAATGGATCTCGTAACCGAACTTGAGAACAACCAGATAAAAATGAATGGTGACAAAATACCAACAACCA
TTACATCAGATTCCTACCTACATAACGGACTAAGAAAAACACTACACGATGCTTTAACTGCAAAAATTCA
GCTCACCAGTTTTGAGGCAAAATTTTTGAGTGACATGCAAAGTAAGTATGATCTCAATGGTTCGTTCTCA
TGGCTCACGCAAAAACAACGAACCACACTAGAGAACATACTGGCTAAATACGGAAGGATCTGAGGTTCTT
ATGGCTCTTGTATCTATCAGTGAAGCATCAAGACTAACAAACAAAAGTAGAACAACTGTTCACCGTTACA
TATCAAAGGGAAAACTGTCCATATGCACAGATGAAAACGGTGTAAAAAAGATAGATACATCAGAGCTTTT
ACGAGTTTTTGGTGCATTCAAAGCTGTTCACCATGAACAGATCGACAATGTAACAGATGAACAGCATGTA
ACACCTAATAGAACAGGTGAAACCAGTAAAACAAAGCAACTAGAACATGAAATTGAACACCTGAGACAAC
TTGTTACAGCTCAACAGTCACACATAGACAGCCTGAAACAGGCGATGCTGCTTATCGAATCAAAGCTGCC
GACAACACGGGAGCCAGTGACGCCTCCCGTGGGGAAAAAATCATGGCAATTCTGGAAGAAATAGCGCTTT
CAGCCGGCAAACCGGCTGAAGCCGGATCTGCGATTCTGATAACAAACTAGCAACACCAGAACAGCCCGTT
TGCGGGCAGCAAAACCCGTACCGATTATCAAAAAGGATCTTCACCTAGATCCTTTTAAATTAAAAATGAA
GTTTTAAATCAATCTAAAGTATATATGAGTAAACTTGGTCTGACAGTTACCAATGCTTAATCAGTGAGGC
ACCTATCTCAGCGATCTGTCTATTTCGTTCATCCATAGTTGCCTGACTCCCCGTCGTGTAGATAACTACG
ATACGGGAGGGCTTACCATCTGGCCCCAGTGCTGCAATGATACCGCGAGAACCACGCTCACCGGCTCCAG
ATTTATCAGCAATAAACCAGCCAGCCGGAAGGGCCGAGCGCAGAAGTGGTCCTGCAACTTTATCCGCCTC
CATCCAGTCTATTAATTGTTGCCGGGAAGCTAGAGTAAGTAGTTCGCCAGTTAATAGTTTGCGCAACGTT
GTTGCCATTGCTACAGGCATCGTGGTGTCACGCTCGTCGTTTGGTATGGCTTCATTCAGCTCCGGTTCCC
AACGATCAAGGCGAGTTACATGATCCCCCATGTTGTGCAAAAAAGCGGTTAGCTCCTTCGGTCCTCCGAT
CGTTGTCAGAAGTAAGTTGGCCGCAGTGTTATCACTCATGGTTATGGCAGCACTGCATAATTCTCTTACT
GTCATGCCATCCGTAAGATGCTTTTCTGTGACTGGTGAGTACTCAACCAAGTCATTCTGAGAATAGTGTA
TGCGGCGACCGAGTTGCTCTTGCCCGGCGTCAATACGGGATAATACCGCGCCACATAGCAGAACTTTAAA
AGTGCTCATCATTGGAAAACGTTCTTCGGGGCGAAAACTCTCAAGGATCTTACCGCTGTTGAGATCCAGT
TCGATATAACCCACTCGTGCACCCAACTGATCTTCAGCATCTTTTACTTTCACCAGCGTTTCTGGGTGAG
CAAAAACAGGAAGGCAAAATGCCGCAAAAAAGGGAATAAGGGCGACACGGAAATGTTGAATACTCATACT
CTTCCTTTTTCAATATTATTGAAGCATTTATCAGGGTTATTGTCTCATGAGCGGATACATATTTGAATGT
ATTTAGAAAAATAAACAAATAGGGGTTCCGCG
Features (pLannotate 1.2.2; 18 found; start..end, strand, type, name):
     90..133     -  terminator     bacterial terminator: putative bacterial transcription terminator
    136..157     +  misc_feature   BioBrick prefix: BioBrick prefix for parts that do not start with "ATG"
    178..196     +  promoter       T7 promoter: promoter for bacteriophage T7 RNA polymerase
    197..221     +  protein_bind   lac operator: The lac repressor binds to the lac operator to inhibit transcription in E. coli. This inhibition can be relieved by adding lactose or isopropyl-β-D-thiogalactopyranoside (IPTG). lac repressor encoded by lacI
   1752..1770    +  promoter       T7 promoter: promoter for bacteriophage T7 RNA polymerase
   1771..1795    +  protein_bind   lac operator: The lac repressor binds to the lac operator to inhibit transcription in E. coli. This inhibition can be relieved by adding lactose or isopropyl-β-D-thiogalactopyranoside (IPTG). lac repressor encoded by lacI
   1815..1870    +  ncRNA          Hammerhead 3: Accession: RF00008 - Hammerhead ribozyme (type III)
   1918..4080    +  CDS            CPS4 (fragment): CPS4_ORYSJ - Also known as CYC1 From Oryza sativa subsp. japonica (Rice).
   4188..4206    +  promoter       T7 promoter: promoter for bacteriophage T7 RNA polymerase
   4207..4231    +  protein_bind   lac operator: The lac repressor binds to the lac operator to inhibit transcription in E. coli. This inhibition can be relieved by adding lactose or isopropyl-β-D-thiogalactopyranoside (IPTG). lac repressor encoded by lacI
   4252..4306    +  ncRNA          Hammerhead 3 (fragment): Accession: RF00008 - Hammerhead ribozyme (type III)
   4361..6667    +  CDS            KSL4 (fragment): KSL4_ORYSI - Also known as DTS2 From Oryza sativa subsp. indica (Rice).
   6800..6820    +  misc_feature   BioBrick suffix: universal suffix for all parts
   6821..6878    +  terminator     his operon terminator: This putative transcriptin terminator from the E. coli his operon has a 2-bp deletion introduced during synthesis. Its efficiency has not been determined.
   7453..7675    +  rep_origin     pSC101 ori: low-copy replication origin that requires the Rep101 protein
   7723..8673    +  CDS            Rep101: RepA protein needed for replication with the pSC101 origin; rep101
   9287..10147   -  CDS            AmpR: β-lactamase; bla; confers resistance to ampicillin, carbenicillin, and related antibiotics
  10148..10252   -  promoter       AmpR promoter: bla
