[The description below was written by a language model from this plasmid's Addgene catalogue record and pLannotate feature annotations shown in this document.]
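Description:
pLRD14 is a low-copy bacterial expression plasmid of about 10.3 kb built on the pLRD backbone, designed to produce the diterpene syn-pimara-7,15-diene in the engineered E. coli strain MEV20. It replicates from the pSC101 origin with its cognate Rep101 (RepA) initiator protein, which accounts for the low copy number, and it is selected with ampicillin through a β-lactamase gene driven by its own promoter.

The payload sits between BioBrick prefix and suffix sequences and is flanked by bacterial transcription terminators, including a his operon terminator downstream. It is organised as three separate transcription units, each headed by a T7 promoter followed immediately by a lac operator, so expression depends on T7 RNA polymerase supplied by the host and is held off by lac repressor until induced with IPTG or lactose. The catalogue lists three inserts: tHMGR from Saccharomyces cerevisiae, and two rice (Oryza sativa) genes, osCPS4 and osKSL4. The annotation detects the CPS4 and KSL4 coding sequences behind the second and third promoters, each preceded by a hammerhead ribozyme, a part commonly used as an insulator that cleaves the 5′ leader to make expression less dependent on promoter context. No feature was called in the roughly 1.5 kb region after the first T7 promoter; tHMGR presumably lies there, although the feature table does not confirm this.

Functionally, HMG-CoA reductase is a key mevalonate pathway enzyme supporting isoprenoid precursor supply, while CPS4 (a syn-copalyl diphosphate synthase) and KSL4 act in sequence to cyclise geranylgeranyl diphosphate into syn-pimaradiene. The associated work concerns screening terpenoids and modifying cytochrome P450s in a redox-proficient E. coli.
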