Addgene plasmid #208266: pLRD14
Purpose: Production of syn-pimara-7,15-diene in E. coli MEV20
Depositing lab: Christopher Voigt. Depositing organization: Massachusetts Institute of Technology. Publication: Design of a redox-proficient Escherichia coli for screening terpenoids and modifying cytochrome P450s. Lin GM, Voigt CA. Nature Catalysis. 6, 1016–1029 (2023). https://doi.org/10.1038/s41929-023-01049-5.
Backbone
  Vector backbone: pLRD
  Vector type: Bacterial Expression
Growth in bacteria
  Bacterial resistance: Ampicillin, 100 μg/mL
  Growth temperature: 37°C
  Growth strain: DH5alpha
  Copy number: Low Copy
Gene/Insert 1
  Gene/Insert name: tHMGR
  Species: Saccharomyces cerevisiae
  Cloning method: Restriction Enzyme; 5′ cloning site unknown (unknown if destroyed)
Gene/Insert 2
  Gene/Insert name: osCPS4
  Species: Oryza sativa subsp. Indica
Gene/Insert 3
  Gene/Insert name: osKSL4
  Species: Oryza sativa subsp. Indica
Terms and licenses: Academic/Nonprofit Terms; Industry Terms: Not Available to Industry
How to cite: pLRD14 was a gift from Christopher Voigt (Addgene plasmid # 208266 ; http://n2t.net/addgene:208266 ; RRID:Addgene_208266)
